Addgene plasmid #97370: UKNP1.6.1
Purpose: Expression of HCV E1E2 genes cloned from patient serum. United Kingdom Nottingham Panel x.xx.xx (genotype.patient number.clone number)
Depositing lab: Jonathan Ball. Publication: A Diverse Panel of Hepatitis C Virus Glycoproteins for Use in Vaccine Research Reveals Extremes of Monoclonal Antibody Neutralization Resistance. Urbanowicz RA, McClure CP, Brown RJ, Tsoleridis T, Persson MA, Krey T, Irving WL, Ball JK, Tarr AW. J Virol. 2015 Dec 23;90(7):3288-301. doi: 10.1128/JVI.02700-15. PubMed 26699643.
Backbone
  Vector backbone: pcDNA3.1_
  Backbone manufacturer: Invitrogen
  Vector type: Mammalian Expression
Growth in bacteria
  Bacterial resistance: Ampicillin, 100 μg/mL
  Growth temperature: 37°C
  Growth strain: DH5alpha
  Copy number: High Copy
Gene/Insert
  Gene/Insert name: HCV E1E2 (alt name: UKNP1.6.1)
  Species: Hepatitis C virus
  Insert size (bp): 1734
  GenBank ID: KU285166.1
  Cloning method: Unknown
  Sequencing primers: 5′ T7F; 3′ bGHR
Terms and licenses: Academic/Nonprofit Terms; Industry Terms: Not Available to Industry
How to cite: UKNP1.6.1 was a gift from Jonathan Ball (Addgene plasmid # 97370 ; http://n2t.net/addgene:97370 ; RRID:Addgene_97370)
