[The description below was written by a language model from this plasmid's Addgene catalogue record and pLannotate feature annotations shown in this document.]
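Description:
UKNP1.6.1 is a mammalian expression plasmid built on an Invitrogen pcDNA3.1-series backbone (7,296 bp in both the depositor and sequencing-verified records, which annotate almost identically). It carries the E1E2 envelope glycoprotein coding region of hepatitis C virus, amplified from patient serum. The name follows the United Kingdom Nottingham Panel convention of genotype, patient number and clone number, so this is genotype 1, patient 6, clone 1. In bacteria the plasmid replicates from a high-copy ColE1/pUC-type origin and is selected with ampicillin through the bla gene. An f1 origin is also present. For selection in mammalian cells, an SV40 early promoter drives a neomycin phosphotransferase cassette ending in an SV40 polyadenylation signal.

The insert of about 1.7 kb is annotated as a fragment of the HCV polyprotein. The NS2-related functional text in that annotation comes from the full-length polyprotein database entry, not from the E1E2 segment cloned here. The insert sits downstream of the CMV immediate-early enhancer and promoter and upstream of the bovine growth hormone polyadenylation signal. This arrangement gives strong constitutive transcription in transfected mammalian cells. A T7 promoter lies just 5′ of the insert and serves as a sequencing primer site. A V5 epitope tag sequence lies between the insert and the poly(A) signal, but the record does not state whether it is in frame with E1E2 or excluded by a stop codon. Short hits to an HIV-1 LTR, lac elements, lacI and ble appear to be minor backbone fragments.

The plasmid belongs to a diverse panel of patient-derived HCV glycoproteins assembled for vaccine research, particularly for comparing sensitivity and resistance to neutralising monoclonal antibodies.
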