Features (pLannotate 1.2.2; 22 found; start..end, strand, type, name):
     36..80      -  misc_feature   bom (fragment): basis of mobility region from pBR322
    235..614     +  enhancer       CMV enhancer: human cytomegalovirus immediate early enhancer
    615..818     +  promoter       CMV promoter: human cytomegalovirus (CMV) immediate early promoter
    814..847     +  LTR            5' LTR (truncated) (fragment): truncated 5' long terminal repeat (LTR) from HIV-1
    863..881     +  promoter       T7 promoter: promoter for bacteriophage T7 RNA polymerase
    905..2638    +  CDS            POLG_HCVGL (fragment): Experimental evidence at protein level: Swiss-Prot protein existence level 1. [Protease NS2]: Cysteine protease required for the proteolytic auto-cleavage between the non-structural proteins NS2 and NS3 (By similarity). The N-terminus of NS3 is required for the function of NS2 protease (active region NS2-3) (By similarity). Promotes the initiation of viral particle assembly by mediating the interaction between structural and non-structural proteins (By similarity). From Hepatitis C virus (isolate Glasgow) (HCV).
   2687..2717    -  promoter       lac promoter: promoter for the E. coli lac operon
   2793..2834    +  CDS            V5 tag: epitope tag from simian virus 5
   2890..3114    +  polyA_signal   bGH poly(A) signal: bovine growth hormone polyadenylation signal
   3118..3139    +  promoter       SV40 promoter (fragment): SV40 enhancer and early promoter
   3160..3588    +  rep_origin     f1 ori (sequence partly withheld): f1 bacteriophage origin of replication; arrow indicates direction of (+) strand synthesis
   3602..3932    +  promoter       SV40 promoter: SV40 enhancer and early promoter
   3999..4790    +  CDS            neo: KKA2_KLEPN - Also known as kan, nptII. Experimental evidence at protein level: Swiss-Prot protein existence level 1. Resistance to kanamycin, neomycin, paromomycin, ribostamycin, butirosin and gentamicin B. From Klebsiella pneumoniae.
   4816..4974    +  CDS            ble (fragment): BLE_KLEPN - Experimental evidence at protein level: Swiss-Prot protein existence level 1. Binding protein with a strong affinity to the bleomycin family of antibiotics. Binds to CL990; an antimitotic-antibiotic compound. From Klebsiella pneumoniae.
   4969..5090    +  polyA_signal   SV40 poly(A) signal: SV40 polyadenylation signal
   5163..5179    -  protein_bind   lac operator: The lac repressor binds to the lac operator to inhibit transcription in E. coli. This inhibition can be relieved by adding lactose or isopropyl-β-D-thiogalactopyranoside (IPTG). lac repressor encoded by lacI
   5187..5217    -  promoter       lac promoter: promoter for the E. coli lac operon
   5232..5253    -  protein_bind   CAP binding site: CAP binding activates transcription in the presence of cAMP. E. coli catabolite activator protein
   5266..5358    -  CDS            lacI (fragment): lac repressor; lacI; The lac repressor binds to the lac operator to inhibit transcription in E. coli. This inhibition can be relieved by adding lactose or isopropyl-β-D-thiogalactopyranoside (IPTG).
   5541..6129    -  rep_origin     ori: high-copy-number ColE1/pMB1/pBR322/pUC origin of replication
   6300..7160    -  CDS            AmpR: β-lactamase; bla; confers resistance to ampicillin, carbenicillin, and related antibiotics
   7161..7265    -  promoter       AmpR promoter: bla
>Addgene plasmid #97370 | UKNP1.6.1 | depositor full sequence | sequence record 179058 | UKNP1.6.1 sequence 7296 bps
GACGGATCGGGAGATCTCCCGATCCCCTATGGTCGACTCTCAGTACAATCTGCTCTGATGCCGCATAGTT
AAGCCAGTATCTGCTCCCTGCTTGTGTGTTGGAGGTCGCTGAGTAGTGCGCGAGCAAAATTTAAGCTACA
ACAAGGCAAGGCTTGACCGACAATTGCATGAAGAATCTGCTTAGGGTTAGGCGTTTTGCGCTGCTTCGCG
ATGTACGGGCCAGATATACGCGTTGACATTGATTATTGACTAGTTATTAATAGTAATCAATTACGGGGTC
ATTAGTTCATAGCCCATATATGGAGTTCCGCGTTACATAACTTACGGTAAATGGCCCGCCTGGCTGACCG
CCCAACGACCCCCGCCCATTGACGTCAATAATGACGTATGTTCCCATAGTAACGCCAATAGGGACTTTCC
ATTGACGTCAATGGGTGGACTATTTACGGTAAACTGCCCACTTGGCAGTACATCAAGTGTATCATATGCC
AAGTACGCCCCCTATTGACGTCAATGACGGTAAATGGCCCGCCTGGCATTATGCCCAGTACATGACCTTA
TGGGACTTTCCTACTTGGCAGTACATCTACGTATTAGTCATCGCTATTACCATGGTGATGCGGTTTTGGC
AGTACATCAATGGGCGTGGATAGCGGTTTGACTCACGGGGATTTCCAAGTCTCCACCCCATTGACGTCAA
TGGGAGTTTGTTTTGGCACCAAAATCAACGGGACTTTCCAAAATGTCGTAACAACTCCGCCCCATTGACG
CAAATGGGCGGTAGGCGTGTACGGTGGGAGGTCTATATAAGCAGAGCTCTCTGGCTAACTAGAGAACCCA
CTGCTTACTGGCTTATCGAAATTAATACGACTCACTATAGGGAGACCCAAGCTGGCTAGTTAAGCTTATG
GGTTGCTCTTTCTCTATCTTCCTTCTGGCCCTGCTCTCCTGTCTGACTGTGCCTGCTTCAGCCTACCAAG
TGCGCAACTCTACGGGGCTCTACCATGTCACCAATGATTGCCCTAACTCGAGTATTGTGTACGAGGCGGC
TGATACCATCCTGCACACTCCGGGGTGTGTCCCTTGCGTTCGCGAGGGTAACGCCTCGAGGTGTTGGGTG
GGGGTGACCCCCACGGTGGCCACCAGGGACGGCAGGCTTCCCACGACGCAGCTTCGACGTCACATCGATC
TGCTTGTCGGGAGCGCTACCCTCTGTTCGGCCCTCTACGTGGGGGACCTGTGCGGGTCTGTCTTTCTTGT
CGGTCAACTGTTCACCTTCTCTCCCAGGCGCCACTGGACGACGCAGGACTGCAACTGTTCCATCTATCCC
GGCGAGATAACGGGCCACCGCATGGCATGGGATATGATGATGAACTGGTCCCCTACAACGGCGCTGGTAG
TAGCTCAGCTGCTCCGGATCCCACAAGCCATCTTGGACATGATCGCTGGTGCTCACTGGGGAGTCCTGGC
GGGCATAGCATATTTCTCCATGGTGGGGAACTGGACGAAGGTCCTGGCGGTGCTGCTGCTATTTGCCGGC
GTCGATGCGGAGACCGCCGTCTCCGGGGGAAGTGCCGCCCGCGCCACGGCTGGACTCGCTAGTTTCTTCT
CACCAGGCGCCCAGCAGAACATCCAGCTGATCAACACCAACGGCAGTTGGCATATCAACCGCACGGCCTT
GAACTGCAATGATAGCCTTCACACCGGCTGGATAGCAGGGCTTTTCTATTCCAACAGATTCAACTCTTCA
GGCTGTTCCGAGAGGTTGGCCAGCTGCCGACCCCTCACCGACTTTGACCAGGGCTGGGGCCCTATCAGTT
ATGCCAACGGAAGCGGCCCCGACCAACGCCCCTATTGCTGGCACTACCCCCCAAAACCTTGTGGTATTGT
GCCCGCGAAGAGCGTGTGTGGCCCAGTATACTGCTTCACTCCCAGCCCTGTGGTGGTGGGAACGACCGAC
AGGTCGGGCGCGCCTACCTACAACTGGGGCGAAAATGAGACGGACGCCTTCGTCCTCAACAACACCAGGC
CACCGCTAGGCAATTGGTTCGGTTGTACCTGGATGAACTCAACTGGATTCACCAAGGTGTGCGGAGCGCC
TCCTTGTGCCATCGGAGGGGTGGGCAACAAGACCTTGTACTGCCCCACTGATTGTTTCCGCAAACATCCG
GAAGCCACGTACTCTCGGTGCGGCTCCGGTCCTTGGCTTACACCCAGGTGCCTGGTCCACTACCCGTATA
GGCTTTGGCATTATCCTTGTACCATCAACTACACCATATTTAAAGTCAGGATGTACGTGGGAGGGGTCGA
GCACAGGCTGGAAGCTGCCTGCAACTGGACGCGGGGCGAGCGTTGTGATCTGGAAGACAGGGACAGGTCC
GAGCTCAGCCCGTTGCTGTTGTCCACCACACAGTGGCAGGTTCTTCCGTGTTCCTTCACGACCCTGCCAG
CCTTGTCCACCGGTCTCATCCACCTCCACCAGAACATTGTGGACGTGCAGTACCTGTACGGGGTGGGGTC
AAGCATCGCGTCTTGGGCCATCAAGTGGGAGTACGTCGTTCTCCTGTTCCTTCTGCTTGCAGACGCACGC
GTCTGCTCCTGCTTGTGGATGATGTTACTCATATCCCAAGCGGAGGCGTAAGGTACCGAGCTCGGATCCA
GTACCCTTCACCGTTTAAACTCCAAACAACATACGAGCCGGAAGCATAAAGTGTAAAGCCAAGGGTCAAG
ACAATTCTGCAGATATCCAGCACAGTGGCGGCCGCTCGAGTCTAGAGGGCCCGCGGTTCGAAGGTAAGCC
TATCCCTAACCCTCTCCTCGGTCTCGATTCTACGCGTACCGGTCATCATCACCATCACCATTGAGTTTAA
ACCCGCTGATCAGCCTCGACTGTGCCTTCTAGTTGCCAGCCATCTGTTGTTTGCCCCTCCCCCGTGCCTT
CCTTGACCCTGGAAGGTGCCACTCCCACTGTCCTTTCCTAATAAAATGAGGAAATTGCATCGCATTGTCT
GAGTAGGTGTCATTCTATTCTGGGGGGTGGGGTGGGGCAGGACAGCAAGGGGGAGGATTGGGAAGACAAT
AGCAGGCATGCTGGGGATGCGGTGGGCTCTATGGCTTCTGAGGCGGAAAGAACCAGCTGGGGCTCTAGGG
GGTATCCCC
[124 nt withheld, positions 3160-3283]
C
[32 nt withheld, positions 3285-3316]
CA
[57 nt withheld, positions 3319-3375]
A
[49 nt withheld, positions 3377-3425]
CCTTTGACGTTGGAGTCCACGTTCTTT
[37 nt withheld, positions 3453-3489]
ACCCTATCTCGGTCTATTCTTTTGATTTATAAGGGATTTTGGGGATTTCGGCCTATTGGTTAAAAAATGA
GCTGATTTAACAAAAATTTAACGCGAATTAATTCTGTGGAATGTGTGTCAGTTAGGGTGTGGAAAGTCCC
CAGGCTCCCCAGGCAGGCAGAAGTATGCAAAGCATGCATCTCAATTAGTCAGCAACCAGGTGTGGAAAGT
CCCCAGGCTCCCCAGCAGGCAGAAGTATGCAAAGCATGCATCTCAATTAGTCAGCAACCATAGTCCCGCC
CCTAACTCCGCCCATCCCGCCCCTAACTCCGCCCAGTTCCGCCCATTCTCCGCCCCATGGCTGACTAATT
TTTTTTATTTATGCAGAGGCCGAGGCCGCCTCTGCCTCTGAGCTATTCCAGAAGTAGTGAGGAGGCTTTT
TTGGAGGCCTAGGCTTTTGCAAAAAGCTCCCGGGAGCTTGTATATCCATTTTCGGATCTGATCAAGAGAC
AGGATGAGGATCGTTTCGCATGATTGAACAAGATGGATTGCACGCAGGTTCTCCGGCCGCTTGGGTGGAG
AGGCTATTCGGCTATGACTGGGCACAACAGACAATCGGCTGCTCTGATGCCGCCGTGTTCCGGCTGTCAG
CGCAGGGGCGCCCGGTTCTTTTTGTCAAGACCGACCTGTCCGGTGCCCTGAATGAACTGCAGGACGAGGC
AGCGCGGCTATCGTGGCTGGCCACGACGGGCGTTCCTTGCGCAGCTGTGCTCGACGTTGTCACTGAAGCG
GGAAGGGACTGGCTGCTATTGGGCGAAGTGCCGGGGCAGGATCTCCTGTCATCTCACCTTGCTCCTGCCG
AGAAAGTATCCATCATGGCTGATGCAATGCGGCGGCTGCATACGCTTGATCCGGCTACCTGCCCATTCGA
CCACCAAGCGAAACATCGCATCGAGCGAGCACGTACTCGGATGGAAGCCGGTCTTGTCGATCAGGATGAT
CTGGACGAAGAGCATCAGGGGCTCGCGCCAGCCGAACTGTTCGCCAGGCTCAAGGCGCGCATGCCCGACG
GCGAGGATCTCGTCGTGACCCATGGCGATGCCTGCTTGCCGAATATCATGGTGGAAAATGGCCGCTTTTC
TGGATTCATCGACTGTGGCCGGCTGGGTGTGGCGGACCGCTATCAGGACATAGCGTTGGCTACCCGTGAT
ATTGCTGAAGAGCTTGGCGGCGAATGGGCTGACCGCTTCCTCGTGCTTTACGGTATCGCCGCTCCCGATT
CGCAGCGCATCGCCTTCTATCGCCTTCTTGACGAGTTCTTCTGAGCGGGACTCTGGGGTTCGCGAAATGA
CCGACCAAGCGACGCCCAACCTGCCATCACGAGATTTCGATTCCACCGCCGCCTTCTATGAAAGGTTGGG
CTTCGGAATCGTTTTCCGGGACGCCGGCTGGATGATCCTCCAGCGCGGGGATCTCATGCTGGAGTTCTTC
GCCCACCCCAACTTGTTTATTGCAGCTTATAATGGTTACAAATAAAGCAATAGCATCACAAATTTCACAA
ATAAAGCATTTTTTTCACTGCATTCTAGTTGTGGTTTGTCCAAACTCATCAATGTATCTTATCATGTCTG
TATACCGTCGACCTCTAGCTAGAGCTTGGCGTAATCATGGTCATAGCTGTTTCCTGTGTGAAATTGTTAT
CCGCTCACAATTCCACACAACATACGAGCCGGAAGCATAAAGTGTAAAGCCTGGGGTGCCTAATGAGTGA
GCTAACTCACATTAATTGCGTTGCGCTCACTGCCCGCTTTCCAGTCGGGAAACCTGTCGTGCCAGCTGCA
TTAATGAATCGGCCAACGCGCGGGGAGAGGCGGTTTGCGTATTGGGCGCTCTTCCGCTTCCTCGCTCACT
GACTCGCTGCGCTCGGTCGTTCGGCTGCGGCGAGCGGTATCAGCTCACTCAAAGGCGGTAATACGGTTAT
CCACAGAATCAGGGGATAACGCAGGAAAGAACATGTGAGCAAAAGGCCAGCAAAAGGCCAGGAACCGTAA
AAAGGCCGCGTTGCTGGCGTTTTTCCATAGGCTCCGCCCCCCTGACGAGCATCACAAAAATCGACGCTCA
AGTCAGAGGTGGCGAAACCCGACAGGACTATAAAGATACCAGGCGTTTCCCCCTGGAAGCTCCCTCGTGC
GCTCTCCTGTTCCGACCCTGCCGCTTACCGGATACCTGTCCGCCTTTCTCCCTTCGGGAAGCGTGGCGCT
TTCTCAATGCTCACGCTGTAGGTATCTCAGTTCGGTGTAGGTCGTTCGCTCCAAGCTGGGCTGTGTGCAC
GAACCCCCCGTTCAGCCCGACCGCTGCGCCTTATCCGGTAACTATCGTCTTGAGTCCAACCCGGTAAGAC
ACGACTTATCGCCACTGGCAGCAGCCACTGGTAACAGGATTAGCAGAGCGAGGTATGTAGGCGGTGCTAC
AGAGTTCTTGAAGTGGTGGCCTAACTACGGCTACACTAGAAGGACAGTATTTGGTATCTGCGCTCTGCTG
AAGCCAGTTACCTTCGGAAAAAGAGTTGGTAGCTCTTGATCCGGCAAACAAACCACCGCTGGTAGCGGTG
GTTTTTTTGTTTGCAAGCAGCAGATTACGCGCAGAAAAAAAGGATCTCAAGAAGATCCTTTGATCTTTTC
TACGGGGTCTGACGCTCAGTGGAACGAAAACTCACGTTAAGGGATTTTGGTCATGAGATTATCAAAAAGG
ATCTTCACCTAGATCCTTTTAAATTAAAAATGAAGTTTTAAATCAATCTAAAGTATATATGAGTAAACTT
GGTCTGACAGTTACCAATGCTTAATCAGTGAGGCACCTATCTCAGCGATCTGTCTATTTCGTTCATCCAT
AGTTGCCTGACTCCCCGTCGTGTAGATAACTACGATACGGGAGGGCTTACCATCTGGCCCCAGTGCTGCA
ATGATACCGCGAGACCCACGCTCACCGGCTCCAGATTTATCAGCAATAAACCAGCCAGCCGGAAGGGCCG
AGCGCAGAAGTGGTCCTGCAACTTTATCCGCCTCCATCCAGTCTATTAATTGTTGCCGGGAAGCTAGAGT
AAGTAGTTCGCCAGTTAATAGTTTGCGCAACGTTGTTGCCATTGCTACAGGCATCGTGGTGTCACGCTCG
TCGTTTGGTATGGCTTCATTCAGCTCCGGTTCCCAACGATCAAGGCGAGTTACATGATCCCCCATGTTGT
GCAAAAAAGCGGTTAGCTCCTTCGGTCCTCCGATCGTTGTCAGAAGTAAGTTGGCCGCAGTGTTATCACT
CATGGTTATGGCAGCACTGCATAATTCTCTTACTGTCATGCCATCCGTAAGATGCTTTTCTGTGACTGGT
GAGTACTCAACCAAGTCATTCTGAGAATAGTGTATGCGGCGACCGAGTTGCTCTTGCCCGGCGTCAATAC
GGGATAATACCGCGCCACATAGCAGAACTTTAAAAGTGCTCATCATTGGAAAACGTTCTTCGGGGCGAAA
ACTCTCAAGGATCTTACCGCTGTTGAGATCCAGTTCGATGTAACCCACTCGTGCACCCAACTGATCTTCA
GCATCTTTTACTTTCACCAGCGTTTCTGGGTGAGCAAAAACAGGAAGGCAAAATGCCGCAAAAAAGGGAA
TAAGGGCGACACGGAAATGTTGAATACTCATACTCTTCCTTTTTCAATATTATTGAAGCATTTATCAGGG
TTATTGTCTCATGAGCGGATACATATTTGAATGTATTTAGAAAAATAAACAAATAGGGGTTCCGCGCACA
TTTCCCCGAAAAGTGCCACCTGACGTC
