Features (pLannotate 1.2.2; 22 found; start..end, strand, type, name):
     28..80      -  misc_feature   bom (fragment): basis of mobility region from pBR322
    235..614     +  enhancer       CMV enhancer: human cytomegalovirus immediate early enhancer
    615..818     +  promoter       CMV promoter: human cytomegalovirus (CMV) immediate early promoter
    814..847     +  LTR            5' LTR (truncated) (fragment): truncated 5' long terminal repeat (LTR) from HIV-1
    863..881     +  promoter       T7 promoter: promoter for bacteriophage T7 RNA polymerase
    912..2639    +  CDS            POLG_HCVGL (fragment): Experimental evidence at protein level: Swiss-Prot protein existence level 1. [Protease NS2]: Cysteine protease required for the proteolytic auto-cleavage between the non-structural proteins NS2 and NS3 (By similarity). The N-terminus of NS3 is required for the function of NS2 protease (active region NS2-3) (By similarity). Promotes the initiation of viral particle assembly by mediating the interaction between structural and non-structural proteins (By similarity). From Hepatitis C virus (isolate Glasgow) (HCV).
   2688..2718    -  promoter       lac promoter: promoter for the E. coli lac operon
   2794..2835    +  CDS            V5 tag: epitope tag from simian virus 5
   2891..3115    +  polyA_signal   bGH poly(A) signal: bovine growth hormone polyadenylation signal
   3119..3140    +  promoter       SV40 promoter (fragment): SV40 enhancer and early promoter
   3161..3589    +  rep_origin     f1 ori (sequence partly withheld): f1 bacteriophage origin of replication; arrow indicates direction of (+) strand synthesis
   3603..3932    +  promoter       SV40 promoter: SV40 enhancer and early promoter
   3999..4790    +  CDS            neo: KKA2_KLEPN - Also known as kan, nptII. Experimental evidence at protein level: Swiss-Prot protein existence level 1. Resistance to kanamycin, neomycin, paromomycin, ribostamycin, butirosin and gentamicin B. From Klebsiella pneumoniae.
   4816..4974    +  CDS            ble (fragment): BLE_KLEPN - Experimental evidence at protein level: Swiss-Prot protein existence level 1. Binding protein with a strong affinity to the bleomycin family of antibiotics. Binds to CL990; an antimitotic-antibiotic compound. From Klebsiella pneumoniae.
   4969..5090    +  polyA_signal   SV40 poly(A) signal: SV40 polyadenylation signal
   5163..5179    -  protein_bind   lac operator: The lac repressor binds to the lac operator to inhibit transcription in E. coli. This inhibition can be relieved by adding lactose or isopropyl-β-D-thiogalactopyranoside (IPTG). lac repressor encoded by lacI
   5187..5217    -  promoter       lac promoter: promoter for the E. coli lac operon
   5232..5253    -  protein_bind   CAP binding site: CAP binding activates transcription in the presence of cAMP. E. coli catabolite activator protein
   5266..5358    -  CDS            lacI (fragment): lac repressor; lacI; The lac repressor binds to the lac operator to inhibit transcription in E. coli. This inhibition can be relieved by adding lactose or isopropyl-β-D-thiogalactopyranoside (IPTG).
   5541..6129    -  rep_origin     ori: high-copy-number ColE1/pMB1/pBR322/pUC origin of replication
   6300..7160    -  CDS            AmpR: β-lactamase; bla; confers resistance to ampicillin, carbenicillin, and related antibiotics
   7161..7265    -  promoter       AmpR promoter: bla
>Addgene plasmid #97370 | UKNP1.6.1 | addgene full sequence | sequence record 189773 | Addgene NGS Result
GACGGATCGGGAGATCTCCCGATCCCCTATGGTGCACTCTCAGTACAATCTGCTCTGATGCCGCATAGTT
AAGCCAGTATCTGCTCCCTGCTTGTGTGTTGGAGGTCGCTGAGTAGTGCGCGAGCAAAATTTAAGCTACA
ACAAGGCAAGGCTTGACCGACAATTGCATGAAGAATCTGCTTAGGGTTAGGCGTTTTGCGCTGCTTCGCG
ATGTACGGGCCAGATATACGCGTTGACATTGATTATTGACTAGTTATTAATAGTAATCAATTACGGGGTC
ATTAGTTCATAGCCCATATATGGAGTTCCGCGTTACATAACTTACGGTAAATGGCCCGCCTGGCTGACCG
CCCAACGACCCCCGCCCATTGACGTCAATAATGACGTATGTTCCCATAGTAACGCCAATAGGGACTTTCC
ATTGACGTCAATGGGTGGAGTATTTACGGTAAACTGCCCACTTGGCAGTACATCAAGTGTATCATATGCC
AAGTACGCCCCCTATTGACGTCAATGACGGTAAATGGCCCGCCTGGCATTATGCCCAGTACATGACCTTA
TGGGACTTTCCTACTTGGCAGTACATCTACGTATTAGTCATCGCTATTACCATGGTGATGCGGTTTTGGC
AGTACATCAATGGGCGTGGATAGCGGTTTGACTCACGGGGATTTCCAAGTCTCCACCCCATTGACGTCAA
TGGGAGTTTGTTTTGGCACCAAAATCAACGGGACTTTCCAAAATGTCGTAACAACTCCGCCCCATTGACG
CAAATGGGCGGTAGGCGTGTACGGTGGGAGGTCTATATAAGCAGAGCTCTCTGGCTAACTAGAGAACCCA
CTGCTTACTGGCTTATCGAAATTAATACGACTCACTATAGGGAGACCCAAGCTGGCTAGTTAAGCTTCAT
GGGTTGCTCTTTCTCTATCTTCCTTCTGGCCCTGCTCTCCTGTCTGACTGTGCCTGCTTCAGCCTACCAA
GTGCGCAACTCTACGGGGCTCTACCATGTCACCAATGATTGCCCTAACTCGAGTATTGTGTACGAGGCGG
CTGATACCATCCTGCACACTCCGGGGTGTGTCCCTTGCGTTCGCGAGGGTAACGCCTCGAGGTGTTGGGT
GGGGGTGACCCCCACGGTGGCCACCAGGGACGGCAGGCTTCCCACGACGCAGCTTCGACGTCACATCGAT
CTGCTTGTCGGGAGCGCTACCCTCTGTTCGGCCCTCTACGTGGGGGACCTGTGCGGGTCTGTCTTTCTTG
TCGGTCAACTGTTCACCTTCTCTCCCAGGCGCCACTGGACGACGCAGGACTGCAACTGTTCCATCTATCC
CGGCGAGATAACGGGCCACCGCATGGCATGGGATATGATGATGAACTGGTCCCCTACAACGGCGCTGGTA
GTAGCTCAGCTGCTCCGGATCCCACAAGCCATCTTGGACATGATCGCTGGTGCTCACTGGGGAGTCCTGG
CGGGCATAGCATATTTCTCCATGGTGGGGAACTGGACGAAGGTCCTGGCGGTGCTGCTGCTATTTGCCGG
CGTCGATGCGGAGACCGCCGTCTCCGGGGGAAGTGCCGCCCGCGCCACGGCTGGACTCGCTAGTTTCTTC
TCACCAGGCGCCCAGCAGAACATCCAGCTGATCAACACCAACGGCAGTTGGCATATCAACCGCACGGCCT
TGAACTGCAATGATAGCCTTCACACCGGCTGGATAGCAGGGCTTTTCTATTCCAACAGATTCAACTCTTC
AGGCTGTTCCGAGAGGTTGGCCAGCTGCCGACCCCTCACCGACTTTGACCAGGGCTGGGGCCCTATCAGT
TATGCCAACGGAAGCGGCCCCGACCAACGCCCCTATTGCTGGCACTACCCCCCAAAACCTTGTGGTATTG
TGCCCGCGAAGAGCGTGTGTGGCCCAGTATACTGCTTCACTCCCAGCCCTGTGGTGGTGGGAACGACCGA
CAGGTCGGGCGCGCCTACCTACAACTGGGGCGAAAATGAGACGGACGCCTTCGTCCTCAACAACACCAGG
CCACCGCTAGGCAATTGGTTCGGTTGTACCTGGATGAACTCAACTGGATTCACCAAGGTGTGCGGAGCGC
CTCCTTGTGCCATCGGAGGGGTGGGCAACAAGACCTTGTACTGCCCCACTGATTGTTTCCGCAAACATCC
GGAAGCCACGTACTCTCGGTGCGGCTCCGGTCCTTGGCTTACACCCAGGTGCCTGGTCCACTACCCGTAT
AGGCTTTGGCATTATCCTTGTACCATCAACTACACCATATTTAAAGTCAGGATGTACGTGGGAGGGGTCG
AGCACAGGCTGGAAGCTGCCTGCAACTGGACGCGGGGCGAGCGTTGTGATCTGGAAGACAGGGACAGGTC
CGAGCTCAGCCCGTTGCTGTTGTCCACCACACAGTGGCAGGTTCTTCCGTGTTCCTTCACGACCCTGCCA
GCCTTGTCCACCGGTCTCATCCACCTCCACCAGAACATTGTGGACGTGCAGTACCTGTACGGGGTGGGGT
CAAGCATCGCGTCTTGGGCCATCAAGTGGGAGTACGTCGTTCTCCTGTTCCTTCTGCTTGCAGACGCACG
CGTCTGCTCCTGCTTGTGGATGATGTTACTCATATCCCAAGCGGAGGCGTAAGGTACCGAGCTCGGATCC
AGTACCCTTCACCGTTTAAACTCCAAACAACATACGAGCCGGAAGCATAAAGTGTAAAGCCAAGGGTCAA
GACAATTCTGCAGATATCCAGCACAGTGGCGGCCGCTCGAGTCTAGAGGGCCCGCGGTTCGAAGGTAAGC
CTATCCCTAACCCTCTCCTCGGTCTCGATTCTACGCGTACCGGTCATCATCACCATCACCATTGAGTTTA
AACCCGCTGATCAGCCTCGACTGTGCCTTCTAGTTGCCAGCCATCTGTTGTTTGCCCCTCCCCCGTGCCT
TCCTTGACCCTGGAAGGTGCCACTCCCACTGTCCTTTCCTAATAAAATGAGGAAATTGCATCGCATTGTC
TGAGTAGGTGTCATTCTATTCTGGGGGGTGGGGTGGGGCAGGACAGCAAGGGGGAGGATTGGGAAGACAA
TAGCAGGCATGCTGGGGATGCGGTGGGCTCTATGGCTTCTGAGGCGGAAAGAACCAGCTGGGGCTCTAGG
GGGTATCCCC
[124 nt withheld, positions 3161-3284]
C
[91 nt withheld, positions 3286-3376]
A
[49 nt withheld, positions 3378-3426]
CCTTTGACGTTGGAGTCCACGTTCTTT
[37 nt withheld, positions 3454-3490]
ACCCTATCTCGGTCTATTCTTTTGATTTATAAGGGATTTTGCCGATTTCGGCCTATTGGTTAAAAAATGA
GCTGATTTAACAAAAATTTAACGCGAATTAATTCTGTGGAATGTGTGTCAGTTAGGGTGTGGAAAGTCCC
CAGGCTCCCCAGCAGGCAGAAGTATGCAAAGCATGCATCTCAATTAGTCAGCAACCAGGTGTGGAAAGTC
CCCAGGCTCCCCAGCAGGCAGAAGTATGCAAAGCATGCATCTCAATTAGTCAGCAACCATAGTCCCGCCC
CTAACTCCGCCCATCCCGCCCCTAACTCCGCCCAGTTCCGCCCATTCTCCGCCCCATGGCTGACTAATTT
TTTTTATTTATGCAGAGGCCGAGGCCGCCTCTGCCTCTGAGCTATTCCAGAAGTAGTGAGGAGGCTTTTT
TGGAGGCCTAGGCTTTTGCAAAAAGCTCCCGGGAGCTTGTATATCCATTTTCGGATCTGATCAAGAGACA
GGATGAGGATCGTTTCGCATGATTGAACAAGATGGATTGCACGCAGGTTCTCCGGCCGCTTGGGTGGAGA
GGCTATTCGGCTATGACTGGGCACAACAGACAATCGGCTGCTCTGATGCCGCCGTGTTCCGGCTGTCAGC
GCAGGGGCGCCCGGTTCTTTTTGTCAAGACCGACCTGTCCGGTGCCCTGAATGAACTGCAGGACGAGGCA
GCGCGGCTATCGTGGCTGGCCACGACGGGCGTTCCTTGCGCAGCTGTGCTCGACGTTGTCACTGAAGCGG
GAAGGGACTGGCTGCTATTGGGCGAAGTGCCGGGGCAGGATCTCCTGTCATCTCACCTTGCTCCTGCCGA
GAAAGTATCCATCATGGCTGATGCAATGCGGCGGCTGCATACGCTTGATCCGGCTACCTGCCCATTCGAC
CACCAAGCGAAACATCGCATCGAGCGAGCACGTACTCGGATGGAAGCCGGTCTTGTCGATCAGGATGATC
TGGACGAAGAGCATCAGGGGCTCGCGCCAGCCGAACTGTTCGCCAGGCTCAAGGCGCGCATGCCCGACGG
CGAGGATCTCGTCGTGACCCATGGCGATGCCTGCTTGCCGAATATCATGGTGGAAAATGGCCGCTTTTCT
GGATTCATCGACTGTGGCCGGCTGGGTGTGGCGGACCGCTATCAGGACATAGCGTTGGCTACCCGTGATA
TTGCTGAAGAGCTTGGCGGCGAATGGGCTGACCGCTTCCTCGTGCTTTACGGTATCGCCGCTCCCGATTC
GCAGCGCATCGCCTTCTATCGCCTTCTTGACGAGTTCTTCTGAGCGGGACTCTGGGGTTCGCGAAATGAC
CGACCAAGCGACGCCCAACCTGCCATCACGAGATTTCGATTCCACCGCCGCCTTCTATGAAAGGTTGGGC
TTCGGAATCGTTTTCCGGGACGCCGGCTGGATGATCCTCCAGCGCGGGGATCTCATGCTGGAGTTCTTCG
CCCACCCCAACTTGTTTATTGCAGCTTATAATGGTTACAAATAAAGCAATAGCATCACAAATTTCACAAA
TAAAGCATTTTTTTCACTGCATTCTAGTTGTGGTTTGTCCAAACTCATCAATGTATCTTATCATGTCTGT
ATACCGTCGACCTCTAGCTAGAGCTTGGCGTAATCATGGTCATAGCTGTTTCCTGTGTGAAATTGTTATC
CGCTCACAATTCCACACAACATACGAGCCGGAAGCATAAAGTGTAAAGCCTGGGGTGCCTAATGAGTGAG
CTAACTCACATTAATTGCGTTGCGCTCACTGCCCGCTTTCCAGTCGGGAAACCTGTCGTGCCAGCTGCAT
TAATGAATCGGCCAACGCGCGGGGAGAGGCGGTTTGCGTATTGGGCGCTCTTCCGCTTCCTCGCTCACTG
ACTCGCTGCGCTCGGTCGTTCGGCTGCGGCGAGCGGTATCAGCTCACTCAAAGGCGGTAATACGGTTATC
CACAGAATCAGGGGATAACGCAGGAAAGAACATGTGAGCAAAAGGCCAGCAAAAGGCCAGGAACCGTAAA
AAGGCCGCGTTGCTGGCGTTTTTCCATAGGCTCCGCCCCCCTGACGAGCATCACAAAAATCGACGCTCAA
GTCAGAGGTGGCGAAACCCGACAGGACTATAAAGATACCAGGCGTTTCCCCCTGGAAGCTCCCTCGTGCG
CTCTCCTGTTCCGACCCTGCCGCTTACCGGATACCTGTCCGCCTTTCTCCCTTCGGGAAGCGTGGCGCTT
TCTCATAGCTCACGCTGTAGGTATCTCAGTTCGGTGTAGGTCGTTCGCTCCAAGCTGGGCTGTGTGCACG
AACCCCCCGTTCAGCCCGACCGCTGCGCCTTATCCGGTAACTATCGTCTTGAGTCCAACCCGGTAAGACA
CGACTTATCGCCACTGGCAGCAGCCACTGGTAACAGGATTAGCAGAGCGAGGTATGTAGGCGGTGCTACA
GAGTTCTTGAAGTGGTGGCCTAACTACGGCTACACTAGAAGAACAGTATTTGGTATCTGCGCTCTGCTGA
AGCCAGTTACCTTCGGAAAAAGAGTTGGTAGCTCTTGATCCGGCAAACAAACCACCGCTGGTAGCGGTGG
TTTTTTTGTTTGCAAGCAGCAGATTACGCGCAGAAAAAAAGGATCTCAAGAAGATCCTTTGATCTTTTCT
ACGGGGTCTGACGCTCAGTGGAACGAAAACTCACGTTAAGGGATTTTGGTCATGAGATTATCAAAAAGGA
TCTTCACCTAGATCCTTTTAAATTAAAAATGAAGTTTTAAATCAATCTAAAGTATATATGAGTAAACTTG
GTCTGACAGTTACCAATGCTTAATCAGTGAGGCACCTATCTCAGCGATCTGTCTATTTCGTTCATCCATA
GTTGCCTGACTCCCCGTCGTGTAGATAACTACGATACGGGAGGGCTTACCATCTGGCCCCAGTGCTGCAA
TGATACCGCGAGACCCACGCTCACCGGCTCCAGATTTATCAGCAATAAACCAGCCAGCCGGAAGGGCCGA
GCGCAGAAGTGGTCCTGCAACTTTATCCGCCTCCATCCAGTCTATTAATTGTTGCCGGGAAGCTAGAGTA
AGTAGTTCGCCAGTTAATAGTTTGCGCAACGTTGTTGCCATTGCTACAGGCATCGTGGTGTCACGCTCGT
CGTTTGGTATGGCTTCATTCAGCTCCGGTTCCCAACGATCAAGGCGAGTTACATGATCCCCCATGTTGTG
CAAAAAAGCGGTTAGCTCCTTCGGTCCTCCGATCGTTGTCAGAAGTAAGTTGGCCGCAGTGTTATCACTC
ATGGTTATGGCAGCACTGCATAATTCTCTTACTGTCATGCCATCCGTAAGATGCTTTTCTGTGACTGGTG
AGTACTCAACCAAGTCATTCTGAGAATAGTGTATGCGGCGACCGAGTTGCTCTTGCCCGGCGTCAATACG
GGATAATACCGCGCCACATAGCAGAACTTTAAAAGTGCTCATCATTGGAAAACGTTCTTCGGGGCGAAAA
CTCTCAAGGATCTTACCGCTGTTGAGATCCAGTTCGATGTAACCCACTCGTGCACCCAACTGATCTTCAG
CATCTTTTACTTTCACCAGCGTTTCTGGGTGAGCAAAAACAGGAAGGCAAAATGCCGCAAAAAAGGGAAT
AAGGGCGACACGGAAATGTTGAATACTCATACTCTTCCTTTTTCAATATTATTGAAGCATTTATCAGGGT
TATTGTCTCATGAGCGGATACATATTTGAATGTATTTAGAAAAATAAACAAATAGGGGTTCCGCGCACAT
TTCCCCGAAAAGTGCCACCTGACGTC
